>Addgene plasmid #192873 | pTXB1-pA-M.EcoGII | addgene full sequence | sequence record 380474 | Addgene NGS Result
AACTACGTCAGGTGGCACTTTTCGGGGAAATGTGCGCGGAACCCCTATTTGTTTATTTTTCTAAATACAT
TCAAATATGTATCCGCTCATGAGACAATAACCCTGATAAATGCTTCAATAATATTGAAAAAGGAAGAGTA
TGAGTATTCAACATTTCCGTGTCGCCCTTATTCCCTTTTTTGCGGCATTTTGCCTTCCTGTTTTTGCTCA
CCCAGAAACGCTGGTGAAAGTAAAAGATGCTGAAGATCAGTTGGGTGCACGAGTGGGTTACATCGAACTG
GATCTCAACAGCGGTAAGATCCTTGAGAGTTTTCGCCCCGAAGAACGTTTCCCAATGATGAGCACTTTTA
AAGTTCTGCTATGTGGCGCGGTATTATCCCGTGTTGACGCCGGGCAAGAGCAACTCGGTCGCCGCATACA
CTATTCTCAGAATGACTTGGTTGAGTACTCACCAGTCACAGAAAAGCATCTTACGGATGGCATGACAGTA
AGAGAATTATGCAGTGCTGCCATAACCATGAGTGATAACACTGCGGCCAACTTACTTCTGACAACGATCG
GAGGACCGAAGGAGCTAACCGCTTTTTTGCACAACATGGGGGATCATGTAACTCGCCTTGATCGTTGGGA
ACCGGAGCTGAATGAAGCCATACCAAACGACGAGCGTGACACCACGATGCCTGTAGCAATGGCAACAACG
TTGCGCAAACTATTAACTGGCGAACTACTTACTCTAGCTTCCCGGCAACAATTAATAGACTGGATGGAGG
CGGATAAAGTTGCAGGACCACTTCTGCGCTCGGCCCTTCCGGCTGGCTGGTTTATTGCTGATAAATCTGG
AGCCGGTGAGCGTGGGTCTCGCGGTATCATTGCAGCACTGGGGCCAGATGGTAAGCCCTCCCGTATCGTA
GTTATCTACACGACGGGGAGTCAGGCAACTATGGATGAACGAAATAGACAGATCGCTGAGATAGGTGCCT
CACTGATTAAGCATTGGTAACTGTCAGACCAAGTTTACTCATATATACTTTAGATTGATT
[38 nt withheld, positions 1041-1078]
A
[37 nt withheld, positions 1080-1116]
ATTTTGTTAAAATTCGCGTTAAATTTTTGTTAAATCAGCTCATTTTTTAACCAATAGGCCGAAATCGGCA
AAATCCCTTATAAATCAAAAGAATAGCCCGAGATAGGGT
[37 nt withheld, positions 1226-1262]
AAAGAACGTGGACTCCAACGTCAAAGG
[141 nt withheld, positions 1290-1430]
G
[125 nt withheld, positions 1432-1556]
AAAGGATCTAGGTGAAGATCCTTTTTGATAATCTCATGACCAAAATCCCTTAACGTGAGTTTTCGTTCCA
CTGAGCGTCAGACCCCGTAGAAAAGATCAAAGGATCTTCTTGAGATCCTTTTTTTCTGCGCGTAATCTGC
TGCTTGCAAACAAAAAAACCACCGCTACCAGCGGTGGTTTGTTTGCCGGATCAAGAGCTACCAACTCTTT
TTCCGAAGGTAACTGGCTTCAGCAGAGCGCAGATACCAAATACTGTCCTTCTAGTGTAGCCGTAGTTAGG
CCACCACTTCAAGAACTCTGTAGCACCGCCTACATACCTCGCTCTGCTAATCCTGTTACCAGTGGCTGCT
GCCAGTGGCGATAAGTCGTGTCTTACCGGGTTGGACTCAAGACGATAGTTACCGGATAAGGCGCAGCGGT
CGGGCTGAACGGGGGGTTCGTGCACACAGCCCAGCTTGGAGCGAACGACCTACACCGAACTGAGATACCT
ACAGCGTGAGCTATGAGAAAGCGCCACGCTTCCCGAAGGGAGAAAGGCGGACAGGTATCCGGTAAGCGGC
AGGGTCGGAACAGGAGAGCGCACGAGGGAGCTTCCAGGGGGAAACGCCTGGTATCTTTATAGTCCTGTCG
GGTTTCGCCACCTCTGACTTGAGCGTCGATTTTTGTGATGCTCGTCAGGGGGGCGGAGCCTATGGAAAAA
CGCCAGCAACGCGGCCTTTTTACGGTTCCTGGCCTTTTGCTGGCCTTTTGCTCACATGTTCTTTCCTGCG
TTATCCCCTGATTCTGTGGATAACCGTATTACCGCCTTTGAGTGAGCTGATACCGCTCGCCGCAGCCGAA
CGACCGAGCGCAGCGAGTCAGTGAGCGAGGAAGCTATGGTGCACTCTCAGTACAATCTGCTCTGATGCCG
CATAGTTAAGCCAGTATACACTCCGCTATCGCTACGTGACTGGGTCATGGCTGCGCCCCGACACCCGCCA
ACACCCGCTGACGCGCCCTGACGGGCTTGTCTGCTCCCGGCATCCGCTTACAGACAAGCTGTGACCGTCT
CCGGGAGCTGCATGTGTCAGAGGTTTTCACCGTCATCACCGAAACGCGCGAGGCAGCTGCGGTAAAGCTC
ATCAGCGTGGTCGTGCAGCGATTCACAGATGTCTGCCTGTTCATCCGCGTCCAGCTCGTTGAGTTTCTCC
AGAAGCGTTAATGTCTGGCTTCTGATAAAGCGGGCCATGTTAAGGGCGGTTTTTTCCTGTTTGGTCACTG
ATGCCTCCGTGTAAGGGGGATTTCTGTTCATGGGGGTAATGATACCGATGAAACGAGAGAGGATGCTCAC
GATACGGGTTACTGATGATGAACATGCCCGGTTACTGGAACGTTGTGAGGGTAAACAACTGGCGGTATGG
ATGCGGCGGGACCAGAGAAAAATCACTCAGGGTCAATGCCAGCCGAACGCCAGCAAGACGTAGCCCAGCG
CGTCGGCCGCCATGCCGGCGATAATGGCCTGCTTCTCGCCGAAACGTTTGGTGGCGGGACCAGTGACGAA
GGCTTGAGCGAGGGCGTGCAAGATTCCGAATACCGCAAGCGACAGGCCGATCATCGTCGCGCTCCAGCGA
AAGCGGTCCTCGCCGAAAATGACCCAGAGCGCTGCCGGCACCTGTCCTACGAGTTGCATGATAAAGAAGA
CAGTCATAAGTGCGGCGACGATAGTCATGCCCCGCGCCCACCGGAAGGAGCTGACTGGGTTGAAGGCTCT
CAAGGGCATCGGTCGAGATCCCGGTGCCTAATGAGTGAGCTAACTTACATTAATTGCGTTGCGCTCACTG
CCCGCTTTCCAGTCGGGAAACCTGTCGTGCCAGCTGCATTAATGAATCGGCCAACGCGCGGGGAGAGGCG
GTTTGCGTATTGGGCGCCAGGGTGGTTTTTCTTTTCACCAGTGAGACGGGCAACAGCTGATTGCCCTTCA
CCGCCTGGCCCTGAGAGAGTTGCAGCAAGCGGTCCACGCTGGTTTGCCCCAGCAGGCGAAAATCCTGTTT
GATGGTGGTTAACGGCGGGATATAACATGAGCTGTCTTCGGTATCGTCGTATCCCACTACCGAGATATCC
GCACCAACGCGCAGCCCGGACTCGGTAATGGCGCGCATTGCGCCCAGCGCCATCTGATCGTTGGCAACCA
GCATCGCAGTGGGAACGATGCCCTCATTCAGCATTTGCATGGTTTGTTGAAAACCGGACATGGCACTCCA
GTCGCCTTCCCGTTCCGCTATCGGCTGAATTTGATTGCGAGTGAGATATTTATGCCAGCCAGCCAGACGC
AGACGCGCCGAGACAGAACTTAATGGGCCCGCTAACAGCGCGATTTGCTGGTGACCCAATGCGACCAGAT
GCTCCACGCCCAGTCGCGTACCGTCTTCATGGGAGAAAATAATACTGTTGATGGGTGTCTGGTCAGAGAC
ATCAAGAAATAACGCCGGAACATTAGTGCAGGCAGCTTCCACAGCAATGGCATCCTGGTTATCCAGCGGA
TAGTTAATGATCAGCCCACTGACGCGTTGCGCGAGAAGATTGTGCACCGCCGCTTTACAGGCTTCGACGC
CGCTTCGTTCTACCATCGACACCACCACGCTGGCACCCAGTTGATCGGCGCGAGATTTAATCGCCGCGAC
AATTTGCGACGGCGCGTGCAGGGCCAGACTGGAGGTGGCAACGCCAATCAGCAACGACTGTTTGCCCGCC
AGTTGTTGTGCCACGCGGTTGGGAATGTAATTCAGCTCCGCCATCGCCGCTTCCACTTTTTCCCGCGTTT
TCGCAGAAACGTGGCTGGCCTGGTTCACCACGCGGGAAACGGTCTGATAAGAGACACCGGCATACTCTGC
GACATCGTATAACGTTACTGGTTTCACATTCACCACCCTGAATTGACTCTCTTCCGGGCGCTATCATGCC
ATACCGCGAAAGGTTTTGCGCCATTCGATGGTGTCCGGGATCTCGACGCTCTCCCTTATGCGACTCCTGC
ATTAGGAAGCAGCCCAGTAGTAGGTTGAGGCCGTTGAGCACCGCCGCCGCAAGGAATGGTGCATGCCGGC
ATGCCGCCCTTTCGTCTTCAAGAATTAATTCCCAATTCCCCAGGCATCAAATAAAACGAAAGGCTCAGTC
GAAAGACTGGGCCTTTCGTTTTATCTGTTGTTTGTCGGTGAACGCTCTCCTGAGTAGGACAAATCCGCCG
GGAGCGGATTTGAACGTTGCGAAGCAACGGCCCGGAGGGTGGCGGGCAGGACGCCCGCCATAAACTGCCA
GGAATTAATTCCCCAGGCATCAAATAAAACGAAAGGCTCAGTCGAAAGACTGGGCCTTTCGTTTTATCTG
TTGTTTGTCGGTGAACGCTCTCCTGAGTAGGACAAATCCGCCGGGAGCGGATTTGAACGTTGCGAAGCAA
CGGCCCGGAGGGTGGCGGGCAGGACGCCCGCCATAAACTGCCAGGAATTAATTCCCCAGGCATCAAATAA
AACGAAAGGCTCAGTCGAAAGACTGGGCCTTTCGTTTTATCTGTTGTTTGTCGGTGAACGCTCTCCTGAG
TAGGACAAATCCGCCGGGAGCGGATTTGAACGTTGCGAAGCAACGGCCCGGAGGGTGGCGGGCAGGACGC
CCGCCATAAACTGCCAGGAATTAATTCCCCAGGCATCAAATAAAACGAAAGGCTCAGTCGAAAGACTGGG
CCTTTCGTTTTATCTGTTGTTTGTCGGTGAACGCTCTCCTGAGTAGGACAAATCCGCCGGGAGCGGATTT
GAACGTTGCGAAGCAACGGCCCGGAGGGTGGCGGGCAGGACGCCCGCCATAAACTGCCAGGAATTAATTC
CCCAGGCATCAAATAAAACGAAAGGCTCAGTCGAAAGACTGGGCCTTTCGTTTTATCTGTTGTTTGTCGG
TGAACGCTCTCCTGAGTAGGACAAATCCGCCGGGAGCGGATTTGAACGTTGCGAAGCAACGGCCCGGAGG
GTGGCGGGCAGGACGCCCGCCATAAACTGCCAGGAATTGGGGATCGGAATTAATTCCCGGTTTAAACCGG
GGATCTCGATCCCGCGAAATTAATACGACTCACTATAGGGGAATTGTGAGCGGATAACAATTCCCCTCTA
GAAATTTTGTTTAACTTTAAGAAGGAGATATACCATGGGTGACTACAAAGATCACGATGGCGATTACAAA
GATCACGATATCGACTACAAAGATGATGATGATAAAATGACCATGATCACCCCGAGCCTGAAAGACGATC
CGAGCCAGAGCGCGAATCTGCTGAGCGAAGCTAAAAAACTGAATGAAAGCCAGGCTCCGAAAGCGGATAA
CAAATTCAACAAAGAACAGCAGAACGCGTTCTACGAAATCCTGCACCTGCCGAACCTGAACGAAGAACAG
CGTAACGGCTTCATCCAGTCCCTGAAAGATGATCCGAGCCAGAGCGCGAACCTGCTGGCGGAAGCGAAAA
AACTGAACGATGCGCAGGCGCCCAAAGCTGATAACAAATTTAATAAAGAACAGCAAAACGCTTTCTACGA
AATCCTGCATCTGCCAAACCTGACCGAAGAACAGCGCAACGGCTTCATCCAGTCACTGAAAGATGACCCG
TCCGTTTCTAAGGAGATTCTGGCGGAAGCGAAAAAACTGAACGATGCACAGGCGCCAAAAGATGACGATA
AAGAATTCATGCTGAACACCGTTAAAATCTCTTCTTGCGAACTGATCAACGCGGACTGCCTGGAATTCAT
CCGTTCTCTGCCGGAAAACAGCGTGGATCTGATCGTTACCGATCCGCCGTACTTCAAAGTTAAACCGGAA
GGCTGGGATAACCAGTGGAAAGGCGATGATGACTACCTGAAATGGCTGGATCAGTGCCTGGCGCAGTTCT
GGCGTGTGCTGAAACCGGCGGGTTCTCTGTACCTGTTCTGCGGCCACCGTCTGGCGTCTGACATTGAAAT
CATGATGCGTGAACGTTTCAGCGTTCTGAACCACATCATCTGGGCGAAACCGTCCGGTCGTTGGAACGGC
TGTAACAAAGAAAGCCTGCGTGCGTACTTCCCGGCAACCGAACGTATCCTGTTCGCGGAACACTACCAGG
GTCCGTACCGCCCGAAAGATGCGGGTTACGAAGCGAAAGGTCGTGCGCTGAAACAGCACGTGATGGCGCC
GCTGATCGCATACTTCCGTGATGCGCGCGCAGCGCTGGGCATCACTGCGAAACAGATCGCCGATGCCACC
GGTAAAAAGAACATGGTTCCGCACTGGTTCAGCGCGAGCCAGTGGCAGCTGCCGAACGAAAGCGATTACC
TGAAACTGCAGTCTCTGTTCGCGCGTGTTGCGGAAGAAAAACACCAGCGTGGTGAACTGGAAAAACCGCA
CCACCAGCTGGTTAGCACCTACTCTGAACTGAACCGTAAATACATGGAACTGCTGTCCGAATACAAAAAC
CTGCGTCGTTACTTCGGTGTTACCGTGCAGGTTCCGTACACCGATGTGTGGACCTACAAACCGGTGCAGT
ATTATCCGGGCAAACACCCGTGCGAAAAACCGGCGGAAATGCTGCAGCAGATCATTAGCGCGAGCAGCCG
CCCTGGTGATCTGGTGGCGGATTTCTTCATGGGTAGCGGTAGCACCGTTAAAGCGGCGATGGCGCTGGGC
CGTCGCGCGATCGGTGTTGAACTGGAAACCGGTCGTTTCGAACAGACCGTTCGTGAAGTTCAGGATCTGA
TCGTTTGCATCACGGGAGATGCACTAGTTGCCCTACCCGAGGGCGAGTCGGTACGCATCGCCGACATCGT
GCCGGGTGCGCGGCCCAACAGTGACAACGCCATCGACCTGAAAGTCCTTGACCGGCATGGCAATCCCGTG
CTCGCCGACCGGCTGTTCCACTCCGGCGAGCATCCGGTGTACACGGTGCGTACGGTCGAAGGTCTGCGTG
TGACGGGCACCGCGAACCACCCGTTGTTGTGTTTGGTCGACGTCGCCGGGGTGCCGACCCTGCTGTGGAA
GCTGATCGACGAAATCAAGCCGGGCGATTACGCGGTGATTCAACGCAGCGCATTCAGCGTCGACTGTGCA
GGTTTTGCCCGCGGGAAACCCGAATTTGCGCCCACAACCTACACAGTCGGCGTCCCTGGACTGGTGCGTT
TCTTGGAAGCACACCACCGAGACCCGGACGCCCAAGCTATCGCCGACGAGCTGACCGACGGGCGGTTCTA
CTACGCGAAAGTCGCCAGTGTCACCGACGCCGGCGTGCAGCCGGTGTATAGCCTTCGTGTCGACACGGCA
GACCACGCGTTTATCACGAACGGGTTCGTCAGCCACGCTACTGGCCTCACCGGTCTGAACTCAGGCCTCA
CGACAAATCCTGGTGTATCCGCTTGGCAGGTCAACACAGCTTATACTGCGGGACAATTGGTCACATATAA
CGGCAAGACGTATAAATGTTTGCAGCCCCACACCTCCTTGGCAGGATGGGAACCATCCAACGTTCCTGCC
TTGTGGCAGCTTCAATGACTGCAGGAAGGGGATCCGGCTGCTAACAAAGCCCGAAAGGAAGCTGAGTTGG
CTGCTGCCACCGCTGAGCAATAACTAGCATAACCCCTTGGGGCCTCTAAACGGGTCTTGAGGGGTTTTTT
GCTGAAAGGAGGAACTATATCCGGAT
Features (pLannotate 1.2.2; 27 found; start..end, strand, type, name):
     35..139     +  promoter       AmpR promoter: bla
    140..1000    +  CDS            AmpR: β-lactamase; bla; confers resistance to ampicillin, carbenicillin, and related antibiotics
   1042..1555    -  rep_origin     M13 ori (sequence partly withheld): M13 bacteriophage origin of replication; arrow indicates direction of (+) strand synthesis
   1666..2254    +  rep_origin     ori: high-copy-number ColE1/pMB1/pBR322/pUC origin of replication
   2431..2521    -  misc_feature   bom (fragment): basis of mobility region from pBR322
   2623..2814    -  CDS            rop: Rop protein, which maintains plasmids at low copy number; rop
   2855..2965    +  CDS            mbeC (fragment): MBEC_ECOLX - Experimental evidence at protein level: Swiss-Prot protein existence level 1. Required for efficient mobilization of ColE1 plasmid and is thus essential to promote the specific transfer of the plasmid during conjugation. Probably functions by inducing DNA bending, helping the MbeA relaxase to melt the DNA around the nic site and cleave the phosphodiester bond. Binds specifically double-stranded DNA (dsDNA) containing the ColE1 oriT but does not recognize the inverted repeat (IR). From Escherichia coli.
   3000..3322    -  CDS            TcR (fragment): tetracycline efflux protein; tet; confers resistance to tetracycline
   3337..3358    -  protein_bind   CAP binding site: CAP binding activates transcription in the presence of cAMP. E. coli catabolite activator protein
   3371..4453    -  CDS            lacI: lac repressor; lacI; The lac repressor binds to the lac operator to inhibit transcription in E. coli. This inhibition can be relieved by adding lactose or isopropyl-β-D-thiogalactopyranoside (IPTG).
   4454..4531    -  promoter       lacI promoter: lacI
   4539..4632    -  CDS            TcR (fragment): tetracycline efflux protein; tet; confers resistance to tetracycline
   4684..4770    +  terminator     rrnB T1 terminator: Escherichia coli rrnB; transcription terminator T1 from the E. coli rrnB gene
   4867..4953    +  terminator     rrnB T1 terminator: Escherichia coli rrnB; transcription terminator T1 from the E. coli rrnB gene
   5050..5136    +  terminator     rrnB T1 terminator: Escherichia coli rrnB; transcription terminator T1 from the E. coli rrnB gene
   5233..5319    +  terminator     rrnB T1 terminator: Escherichia coli rrnB; transcription terminator T1 from the E. coli rrnB gene
   5416..5502    +  terminator     rrnB T1 terminator: Escherichia coli rrnB; transcription terminator T1 from the E. coli rrnB gene
   5637..5655    +  promoter       T7 promoter: promoter for bacteriophage T7 RNA polymerase
   5656..5680    +  protein_bind   lac operator: The lac repressor binds to the lac operator to inhibit transcription in E. coli. This inhibition can be relieved by adding lactose or isopropyl-β-D-thiogalactopyranoside (IPTG). lac repressor encoded by lacI
   5692..5714    +  RBS            RBS: efficient ribosome binding site from bacteriophage T7 gene 10 (Olins and Rangwala, 1989)
   5769..5792    +  CDS            3xFLAG (fragment): three tandem FLAG® epitope tags
   5811..6227    +  CDS            spa (fragment): SPA_STAAE - Experimental evidence at protein level: Swiss-Prot protein existence level 1. Plays a role in the inhibition of the host innate and adaptive immune responses. Possesses five immunoglobulin-binding domains that capture both the fragment crystallizable region (Fc region) and the Fab region (part of Ig that identifies antigen) of immunoglobulins (By similarity). In turn, Staphylococcus aureus is protected from phagocytic killing via inhibition of Ig Fc region. In addition, the host elicited B-cell response is prevented due to a decrease of antibody-secreting cell proliferation that en
   6494..6511    -  CDS            BioEase™ tag (fragment): biotinylated sequence derived from the C-terminus of the α-subunit of Klebsiella pneumoniae oxaloacetate decarboxylase contains a unique biotinylation site
   7302..7895    +  CDS            Mxe GyrA intein: modified GyrA intein (Southworth et al., 1999); Mycobacterium xenopi gyrA; N-terminal cleavage of this intein can be induced by thiols.
   7926..8081    +  CDS            CBD: chitin binding domain from chitinase A1 (Watanabe et al., 1994); Bacillus circulans chiA
   8103..8152    +  CDS            SET1 (fragment): solubility-enhancement tag derived from T7 phage gene 10B
   8160..8207    +  terminator     T7 terminator: transcription terminator for bacteriophage T7 RNA polymerase
