[The description below was written by a language model from this plasmid's Addgene catalogue record and pLannotate feature annotations shown in this document.]
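Description:
pTXB1-pA-M.EcoGII is a bacterial expression plasmid of about 8.2 kb built on the NEB pTXB1 backbone, an intein-based protein purification vector. It is maintained in E. coli through a ColE1/pMB1-type origin accompanied by the rop gene and a bom fragment. An M13 phage origin is also present, and selection is by ampicillin through β-lactamase. The backbone also carries lacI under its own promoter, remnants of a tetracycline resistance gene, and a series of five rrnB T1 terminators upstream of the expression cassette, which presumably insulate it from read-through transcription.

The payload is a fusion of protein A to M.EcoGII, cloned between NcoI and BamHI sites and driven by a T7 promoter with an adjacent lac operator, so expression requires a T7 RNA polymerase-producing host and is IPTG-inducible. The depositor notes that the original ribosome binding site was replaced by a canonical one. The annotation identifies it as the T7 gene 10 RBS. The open reading frame begins with a 3xFLAG tag (only partly recognised by the annotation), followed by immunoglobulin-binding domains from Staphylococcus aureus protein A. The stretch between this and the intein is not annotated except for a short, likely spurious, tag match on the opposite strand, and it presumably encodes M.EcoGII, known as a non-specific adenine DNA methyltransferase. Downstream lie the Mxe GyrA intein and chitin binding domain, which in this vector family allow capture on chitin and thiol-induced release of the target protein, and then a T7 terminator. The record does not state whether the insert is read in frame through to the intein.

The purified protein was created for BIND&MODIFY, a long-range single-molecule method for mapping chromatin modifications in eukaryotes. The protein A moiety would be expected to tether the methyltransferase to antibody-bound sites.
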