Addgene plasmid #192873: pTXB1-pA-M.EcoGII
Purpose: pA-M.EcoGII expression plasmid, originally created for BIND&MODIFY method, a Long-range single-molecule mapping of chromatin modification in eukaryotes. doi: https://doi.org/10.1101/2021.07.08.451578
Depositing lab: Chong Tang. Depositing organization: BGI genomics. Publication: BIND&MODIFY: a long-range method for single-molecule mapping of chromatin modifications in eukaryotes. Weng Z, Ruan F, Chen W, Chen Z, Xie Y, Luo M, Xie Z, Zhang C, Wang J, Sun Y, Fang Y, Guo M, Tan C, Chen W, Tong Y, Li Y, Wang H, Tang C. Genome Biol. 2023 Mar 29;24(1):61. doi: 10.1186/s13059-023-02896-y. PubMed 36991510.
Backbone
  Vector backbone: pTXB1
  Backbone manufacturer: NEB
  Backbone size w/o insert (bp): 6745
  Total vector size (bp): 8235
  Modifications to backbone: Ribosome binding site (RBS) was replaced by a canonical RBS sequence
  Vector type: Bacterial Expression
Growth in bacteria
  Bacterial resistance: Ampicillin, 100 μg/mL
  Growth temperature: 37°C
  Growth strain: DH5alpha
  Growth instructions: For pA-M.EcoGII protein expression, use T7 Express lysY competent E. coli cells (NEB C3010I). Protein expression protocol: BIND&MODIFY, a Long-range single-molecule mapping of chromatin modification in eukaryotes. doi: https://doi.org/10.1101/2021.07.08.451578
  Copy number: Unknown
Gene/Insert
  Gene/Insert name: pA-M.EcoGII
  Insert size (bp): 1490
  Promoter: T7
  Tag / fusion protein: 3X Flag Tag (N terminal on insert)
  Cloning method: Restriction Enzyme; 5′ cloning site NcoI (not destroyed); 3′ cloning site BamHI (not destroyed)
  Sequencing primers: 5′ TAATACGACTCACTATAGGG; 3′ TGCTAGTTATTGCTCAGCGG
Terms and licenses: Academic/Nonprofit Terms; Industry Terms: Not Available to Industry
Depositor comments: Please visit https://www.biorxiv.org/content/10.1101/2021.07.08.451578v2.full.pdf for bioRxiv preprint.
How to cite: pTXB1-pA-M.EcoGII was a gift from Chong Tang (Addgene plasmid # 192873 ; http://n2t.net/addgene:192873 ; RRID:Addgene_192873)
